Addgene plasmid #162922: C413-E22: attB4-polyhedrinp>-attB1r
Purpose: Gateway attB4/attB1r entry clone for baculovirus expression using the AcMNPV polyhedrin promoter
Depositing lab: Dominic Esposito. Depositing organization: National Cancer Institute (NCI). Publication: Combinatorial assembly of clone libraries using site-specific recombination. Wall VE, Garvey LA, Mehalko JL, Procter LV, Esposito D. Methods Mol Biol. 2014;1116:193-208. doi: 10.1007/978-1-62703-764-8_14. PubMed 24395366.
Backbone
  Vector backbone: pDonr233
  Vector type: Synthetic Biology
Growth in bacteria
  Bacterial resistance: Spectinomycin, 50 μg/mL
  Growth temperature: 37°C
  Growth strain: DH5alpha
  Copy number: High Copy
Gene/Insert
  Gene/Insert name: AcMNPV polyhedrin promoter
  Species: Autographa californica multiple nucleopolyhedrovirus
  Cloning method: Gateway Cloning
Terms and licenses: Academic/Nonprofit Terms; Industry Terms: Not Available to Industry
How to cite: C413-E22: attB4-polyhedrinp>-attB1r was a gift from Dominic Esposito (Addgene plasmid # 162922 ; http://n2t.net/addgene:162922 ; RRID:Addgene_162922)
