[The description below was written by a language model from this plasmid's Addgene catalogue record and pLannotate feature annotations shown in this document.]
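Description:
C413-E22: attB4-polyhedrinp>-attB1r is a small (about 3.1 kb) Gateway entry clone built on the pDonr233 backbone, carrying the polyhedrin promoter of Autographa californica multiple nucleopolyhedrovirus (AcMNPV) as a modular promoter part. It is a bacterial cloning plasmid rather than an expression vector in its own right. It replicates in E. coli from a high-copy ColE1/pUC-type origin and is selected with spectinomycin through the aadA (SmR) aminoglycoside adenylyltransferase gene. The annotation also picks up short remnants of a class 1 integron Pc promoter and a gentamicin acetyltransferase fragment upstream of that marker. rrnB T1 and T2 terminators sit upstream of the recombination cassette, where they typically insulate it from plasmid-derived transcription. A T7 promoter lies beyond the far end of the cassette on the reverse strand, and small lacZα, lacI and MCS fragments appear to be backbone remnants.

The payload is the roughly 90 bp polyhedrin promoter, oriented forward and flanked by Gateway recombination sites. The feature table labels these as an attL-type fragment overlapping an attB4 core on the upstream side and an attR1 site immediately downstream. This matches the attL4/attR1 arrangement expected of a multisite entry clone made from an attB4/attB1r-flanked fragment, although the automated annotation calls the upstream site attL1. In a multisite LR reaction, such a clone places the promoter directly upstream of an attL1/attL2 gene entry clone within a destination vector, allowing combinatorial assembly of promoter and coding-sequence combinations. The polyhedrin promoter is a very strong, very late baculoviral promoter, so the resulting constructs are intended for recombinant protein production in baculovirus-infected insect cells. The record does not specify particular destination vectors or partner clones.
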