Features (pLannotate 1.2.2; 14 found; start..end, strand, type, name):
     18..54      -  CDS            lacZα (fragment): LacZα fragment of β-galactosidase; lacZ fragment
    109..194     +  protein_bind   attL1 (fragment): mutant version of attL; recombination site for the Gateway® LR reaction LR Clonase™
    185..205     +  protein_bind   attB4: mutant version of attB; core recombination site for the Gateway® BP reaction BP Clonase™
    271..362     +  promoter       polyhedrin promoter: polh from Autographa californica; promoter for the baculovirus polyhedrin gene
    363..487     +  protein_bind   attR1: mutant version of attR; recombination site for the Gateway® LR reaction LR Clonase™
    560..578     -  promoter       T7 promoter: promoter for bacteriophage T7 RNA polymerase
    648..670     +  misc_feature   MCS (fragment): pUC18/19 multiple cloning site
    762..785     +  promoter       Pc promoter (fragment): intI1 (promoter lies within the coding sequence); class 1 integron promoter
    961..1017    +  CDS            GmR (fragment): gentamycin acetyltransferase; aacC1; confers resistance to gentamycin
   1024..1815    +  CDS            SmR: aminoglycoside adenylyltransferase (Murphy, 1985); aadA; confers resistance to spectinomycin and streptomycin
   1908..2496    +  rep_origin     ori: high-copy-number ColE1/pMB1/pBR322/pUC origin of replication
   2679..2771    +  CDS            lacI (fragment): lac repressor; lacI; The lac repressor binds to the lac operator to inhibit transcription in E. coli. This inhibition can be relieved by adding lactose or isopropyl-β-D-thiogalactopyranoside (IPTG).
   2826..2853    -  terminator     rrnB T2 terminator: transcription terminator T2 from the E. coli rrnB gene
   2985..3028    +  terminator     rrnB T1 terminator: Escherichia coli rrnB; transcription terminator T1 from the E. coli rrnB gene
>Addgene plasmid #162922 | C413-E22: attB4-polyhedrinp>-attB1r | addgene full sequence | sequence record 330534 | Addgene NGS Result
TTAACGCTAGCATGGATGTTTTCCCAGTCACGACGTTGTAAAACGACGGCCAGTCTTAAAATTCGAGCTC
GGTCCGATCGGGCCCGCGTTAACGCTACCATGGAGCTCCAAATAATGATTTTATTTTGACTGATAGTGAC
CTGTTCGTTGCAACAAATTGATAAGCAATGCTTTTTTATAATGCCAACTTTGTATAGAAAAGTTGGCGTT
CGCCCAGGACTCTAGCTATAGTTCTAGTGGTTGGCTACGTATACTCCGGAATATTAATAGATCATGGAGA
TAATTAAAATGATAACCATCTCGCAAATAAATAAGTATTTTACTGTTTTCGTAACAGTTTTGTAATAAAA
AAACCTATAAATACAACTTTGTACAAAAAAGTTGAACGAGAAACGTAAAATGATATAAATATCAATATAT
TAAATTAGATTTTGCATAAAAAACAGACTACATAATACTGTAAAACACAACATATGCAGTCACTATGAAC
CAACTACTTAGATGGTATTAGTGACCTGTAGAATTCGAGCTCTAGAGCTGCAGGGCGGCCGCGATATCCC
CTATAGTGAGTCGTATTACATGGTCATAGCTGTTTCCTGGCAGCTCTGGCCCGTGTCTCAAAATCTCTGA
TGTTACATTGCACAAGATCGGTACCCGGGGATCCTCTAGACCAGCCAGGACAGAAATGCCTCGACTTCGC
TGCTACCCAAGGTTGCCGGGTGACGCACACCGTGGAAACGGATGAAGGCACGAACCCAGTGGACATAAGC
CTGTTCGGTTCGTAAGCTGTAATGCAAGTAGCGTATGCGCTCACGCAACTGGTCCAGAACCTTGACCGAA
CGCAGCGGTGGTAACGGCGCAGTGGCGGTTTTCATGGCTTGTTATGACTGTTTTTTTGGGGTACAGTCTA
TGCCTCGGGCATCCAAGCAGCAAGCGCGTTACGCCGTGGGTCGATGTTTGATGTTATGGAGCAGCAACGA
TGTTACGCAGCAGGGCAGTCGCCCTAAAACAAAGTTAAACATTATGAGGGAAGCGGTGATCGCCGAAGTA
TCGACTCAACTATCAGAGGTAGTTGGCGTCATCGAGCGCCATCTCGAACCGACGTTGCTGGCCGTACATT
TGTACGGCTCCGCAGTGGATGGCGGCCTGAAGCCACACAGTGATATTGATTTGCTGGTTACGGTGACCGT
AAGGCTTGATGAAACAACGCGGCGAGCTTTGATCAACGACCTTTTGGAAACTTCGGCTTCCCCTGGAGAG
AGCGAGATTCTCCGCGCTGTAGAAGTCACCATTGTTGTGCACGACGACATCATTCCGTGGCGTTATCCAG
CTAAGCGCGAACTGCAATTTGGAGAATGGCAGCGCAATGACATTCTTGCAGGTATCTTCGAGCCAGCCAC
GATCGACATTGATCTGGCTATCTTGCTGACAAAAGCAAGAGAACATAGCGTTGCCTTGGTAGGTCCAGCG
GCGGAGGAACTCTTTGATCCGGTTCCTGAACAGGATCTATTTGAGGCGCTAAATGAAACCTTAACGCTAT
GGAACTCGCCGCCCGACTGGGCTGGCGATGAGCGAAATGTAGTGCTTACGTTGTCCCGCATTTGGTACAG
CGCAGTAACCGGCAAAATCGCGCCGAAGGATGTCGCTGCCGACTGGGCAATGGAGCGCCTGCCGGCCCAG
TATCAGCCCGTCATACTTGAAGCTAGACAGGCTTATCTTGGACAAGAAGAAGATCGCTTGGCCTCGCGCG
CAGATCAGTTGGAAGAATTTGTCCACTACGTGAAAGGCGAGATCACCAAGGTAGTCGGCAAATAACCCTC
GAGCCACCCATGACCAAAATCCCTTAACGTGAGTTACGCGTCGTTCCACTGAGCGTCAGACCCCGTAGAA
AAGATCAAAGGATCTTCTTGAGATCCTTTTTTTCTGCGCGTAATCTGCTGCTTGCAAACAAAAAAACCAC
CGCTACCAGCGGTGGTTTGTTTGCCGGATCAAGAGCTACCAACTCTTTTTCCGAAGGTAACTGGCTTCAG
CAGAGCGCAGATACCAAATACTGTTCTTCTAGTGTAGCCGTAGTTAGGCCACCACTTCAAGAACTCTGTA
GCACCGCCTACATACCTCGCTCTGCTAATCCTGTTACCAGTGGCTGCTGCCAGTGGCGATAAGTCGTGTC
TTACCGGGTTGGACTCAAGACGATAGTTACCGGATAAGGCGCAGCGGTCGGGCTGAACGGGGGGTTCGTG
CACACAGCCCAGCTTGGAGCGAACGACCTACACCGAACTGAGATACCTACAGCGTGAGCTATGAGAAAGC
GCCACGCTTCCCGAAGGGAGAAAGGCGGACAGGTATCCGGTAAGCGGCAGGGTCGGAACAGGAGAGCGCA
CGAGGGAGCTTCCAGGGGGAAACGCCTGGTATCTTTATAGTCCTGTCGGGTTTCGCCACCTCTGACTTGA
GCGTCGATTTTTGTGATGCTCGTCAGGGGGGCGGAGCCTATGGAAAAACGCCAGCAACGCGGCCTTTTTA
CGGTTCCTGGCCTTTTGCTGGCCTTTTGCTCACATGTTCTTTCCTGCGTTATCCCCTGATTCTGTGGATA
ACCGTATTACCGCCTTTGAGTGAGCTGATACCGCTCGCCGCAGCCGAACGACCGAGCGCAGCGAGTCAGT
GAGCGAGGAAGCGGAAGAGCGCCCAATACGCAAACCGCCTCTCCCCGCGCGTTGGCCGATTCATTAATGC
AGCTGGCACGACAGGTTTCCCGACTGGAAAGCGGGCAGTGAGCGCAACGCAATTAATACGCGTACCGCTA
GCCAGGAAGAGTTTGTAGAAACGCAAAAAGGCCATCCGTCAGGATGGCCTTCTGCTTAGTTTGATGCCTG
GCAGTTTATGGCGGGCGTCCTGCCCGCCACCCTCCGGGCCGTTGCTTCACAACGTTCAAATCCGCTCCCG
GCGGATTTGTCCTACTCAGGAGAGCGTTCACCGACAAACAACAGATAAAACGAAAGGCCCAGTCTTCCGA
CTGAGCCTTTCGTTTTATTTGATGCCTGGCAGTTCCCTACTCTCGCG
